Addgene plasmid #199264: pEJS1831 All-in-one AAV-U1a-NmeABE-8e-2xBPSV40-miniU6-Fah
Purpose: Single AAV vector for expressing N-terminal fusion Nme2Cas9-ABE8e and one miniU6 driven sgRNA targeting the point mutation in the mouse Fah gene of a HT1 mouse model
Depositing lab: Erik Sontheimer. Depositing organization: University of Massachusetts, Worcester. Publication: Adenine Base Editing In Vivo with a Single Adeno-Associated Virus Vector. Zhang H, Bamidele N, Liu P, Ojelabi O, Gao XD, Rodriguez T, Cheng H, Kelly K, Watts JK, Xie J, Gao G, Wolfe SA, Xue W, Sontheimer EJ. GEN Biotechnol. 2022 Jun 1;1(3):285-299. doi: 10.1089/genbio.2022.0015. Epub 2022 Jun 14. PubMed 35811581.
Backbone
  Vector backbone: AAV
  Backbone size w/o insert (bp): 3348
  Total vector size (bp): 7344
  Modifications to backbone: Contains miniU6-driven sgRNA cassette
  Vector type: Mammalian Expression, AAV, CRISPR
Growth in bacteria
  Bacterial resistance: Ampicillin, 100 μg/mL
  Growth temperature: 30°C
  Growth strain: NEB Stable
  Copy number: Unknown
Gene/Insert
  Gene/Insert name: NmeABE8e (alt names: Nme2Cas9-ABE8e; Nme2Cas9c-ABE8e)
  Species: N. meningitidis
  Insert size (bp): 3996
  Tag / fusion protein: NLS (N terminal on insert); NLS (C terminal on insert)
Terms and licenses: Academic/Nonprofit Terms; Industry Terms: Not Available to Industry
How to cite: pEJS1831 All-in-one AAV-U1a-NmeABE-8e-2xBPSV40-miniU6-Fah was a gift from Erik Sontheimer (Addgene plasmid # 199264 ; http://n2t.net/addgene:199264 ; RRID:Addgene_199264)
