[The description below was written by a language model from this plasmid's Addgene catalogue record and pLannotate feature annotations shown in this document.]
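Description:
pEJS1831 All-in-one AAV-U1a-NmeABE-8e-2xBPSV40-miniU6-Fah is an AAV transfer plasmid (about 7.3 kb) designed to deliver a complete adenine base editor and its guide RNA within a single adeno-associated virus genome. The bacterial portion carries a high-copy ColE1/pUC-type origin, an f1 phage origin and an ampicillin resistance gene (β-lactamase under its own promoter). The payload lies between AAV2 inverted terminal repeats, which direct replication and packaging of the intervening DNA into AAV particles. One ITR is annotated in full, while the other is detected only as short fragments in the sequencing-derived record. ITRs are difficult to sequence and annotate, so this may not reflect a real truncation.

The main insert, roughly 4 kb, encodes Nme2Cas9-ABE8e: an evolved E. coli TadA adenosine deaminase domain fused to the N-terminus of the compact Neisseria meningitidis Cas9, with nuclear localization signals at both ends (the name indicates bipartite SV40 NLSs). A short synthetic poly(A) signal terminates the transcript. According to the name, expression is driven by the small U1a promoter, although this element is not annotated in the feature table. On the opposite strand, a shortened "miniU6" Pol III promoter, seen as two human U6 fragments, drives a single guide RNA built on an Nme tracrRNA-derived scaffold. The compact promoters, polyadenylation signal and Cas9 orthologue keep the cassette within AAV packaging capacity.

The guide targets the disease-causing point mutation in the mouse Fah gene. The vector is intended for in vivo adenine base editing in a mouse model of hereditary tyrosinemia type 1.
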