Features (pLannotate 1.2.2; 15 found; start..end, strand, type, name):
     62..650     -  rep_origin     ori: high-copy-number ColE1/pMB1/pBR322/pUC origin of replication
    821..1681    -  CDS            AmpR: β-lactamase; bla; confers resistance to ampicillin, carbenicillin, and related antibiotics
   1682..1786    -  promoter       AmpR promoter: bla
   1905..1954    +  misc_feature   bom (fragment): basis of mobility region from pBR322
   1955..2410    -  rep_origin     f1 ori (sequence partly withheld): f1 bacteriophage origin of replication; arrow indicates direction of (+) strand synthesis
   2429..2480    +  misc_feature   bom (fragment): basis of mobility region from pBR322
   2485..2625    -  repeat_region  AAV2 ITR: inverted terminal repeat of adeno-associated virus serotype 2 inverted
   2638..2685    -  polyA_signal   poly(A) signal: synthetic polyadenylation signal
   2746..5991    -  CDS            cas9: CAS9_NEIMA - Experimental evidence at protein level: Swiss-Prot protein existence level 1. CRISPR (clustered regularly interspaced short palindromic repeat) is an adaptive immune system that provides protection against mobile genetic elements (viruses, transposable elements and conjugative plasmids). CRISPR clusters contain spacers, sequences complementary to antecedent mobile elements, and target invading nucleic acids. CRISPR clusters are transcribed and processed into CRISPR RNA (crRNA). In type II CRISPR systems correct processing of pre-crRNA requires a trans- encoded small RNA (tracrRNA)
   6094..6585    -  CDS            tadA: TADA_ECOLI - Also known as yfhC. Experimental evidence at protein level: Swiss-Prot protein existence level 1. Catalyzes the deamination of adenosine to inosine at the wobble position 34 of tRNA(Arg2). Essential for cell viability. From Escherichia coli (strain K12).
   6945..6988    +  promoter       U6 promoter (fragment): RNA polymerase III promoter for human U6 snRNA
   6989..7047    +  promoter       U6 promoter (fragment): RNA polymerase III promoter for human U6 snRNA
   7096..7176    +  misc_RNA       Nm tracrRNA (fragment): trans-activating CRISPR RNA for the Neisseria meningitidis CRISPR/Cas9 system (Hou et al., 2013)
   7239..7266    -  repeat_region  AAV2 ITR (fragment): inverted terminal repeat of adeno-associated virus serotype 2 inverted
   7295..7322    -  repeat_region  AAV2 ITR (fragment): inverted terminal repeat of adeno-associated virus serotype 2 inverted
>Addgene plasmid #199264 | pEJS1831 All-in-one AAV-U1a-NmeABE-8e-2xBPSV40-miniU6-Fah | addgene full sequence | sequence record 389817 | Addgene NGS Result
ACATGTGAGCAAAAGGCCAGCAAAAGGCCAGGAACCGTAAAAAGGCCGCGTTGCTGGCGTTTTTCCATAG
GCTCCGCCCCCCTGACGAGCATCACAAAAATCGACGCTCAAGTCAGAGGTGGCGAAACCCGACAGGACTA
TAAAGATACCAGGCGTTTCCCCCTGGAAGCTCCCTCGTGCGCTCTCCTGTTCCGACCCTGCCGCTTACCG
GATACCTGTCCGCCTTTCTCCCTTCGGGAAGCGTGGCGCTTTCTCATAGCTCACGCTGTAGGTATCTCAG
TTCGGTGTAGGTCGTTCGCTCCAAGCTGGGCTGTGTGCACGAACCCCCCGTTCAGCCCGACCGCTGCGCC
TTATCCGGTAACTATCGTCTTGAGTCCAACCCGGTAAGACACGACTTATCGCCACTGGCAGCAGCCACTG
GTAACAGGATTAGCAGAGCGAGGTATGTAGGCGGTGCTACAGAGTTCTTGAAGTGGTGGCCTAACTACGG
CTACACTAGAAGAACAGTATTTGGTATCTGCGCTCTGCTGAAGCCAGTTACCTTCGGAAAAAGAGTTGGT
AGCTCTTGATCCGGCAAACAAACCACCGCTGGTAGCGGTGGTTTTTTTGTTTGCAAGCAGCAGATTACGC
GCAGAAAAAAAGGATCTCAAGAAGATCCTTTGATCTTTTCTACGGGGTCTGACGCTCAGTGGAACGAAAA
CTCACGTTAAGGGATTTTGGTCATGAGATTATCAAAAAGGATCTTCACCTAGATCCTTTTAAATTAAAAA
TGAAGTTTTAAATCAATCTAAAGTATATATGAGTAAACTTGGTCTGACAGTTACCAATGCTTAATCAGTG
AGGCACCTATCTCAGCGATCTGTCTATTTCGTTCATCCATAGTTGCCTGACTCCCCGTCGTGTAGATAAC
TACGATACGGGAGGGCTTACCATCTGGCCCCAGTGCTGCAATGATACCGCGGCTTCCACGCTCACCGGCT
CCAGATTTATCAGCAATAAACCAGCCAGCCGGAAGGGCCGAGCGCAGAAGTGGTCCTGCAACTTTATCCG
CCTCCATCCAGTCTATTAATTGTTGCCGGGAAGCTAGAGTAAGTAGTTCGCCAGTTAATAGTTTGCGCAA
CGTTGTTGCCATTGCTACAGGCATCGTGGTGTCACGCTCGTCGTTTGGTATGGCTTCATTCAGCTCCGGT
TCCCAACGATCAAGGCGAGTTACATGATCCCCCATGTTGTGCAAAAAAGCGGTTAGCTCCTTCGGTCCTC
CGATCGTTGTCAGAAGTAAGTTGGCCGCAGTGTTATCACTCATGGTTATGGCAGCACTGCATAATTCTCT
TACTGTCATGCCATCCGTAAGATGCTTTTCTGTGACTGGTGAGTACTCAACCAAGTCATTCTGAGAATAG
TGTATGCGGCGACCGAGTTGCTCTTGCCCGGCGTCAATACGGGATAATACCGCGCCACATAGCAGAACTT
TAAAAGTGCTCATCATTGGAAAACGTTCTTCGGGGCGAAAACTCTCAAGGATCTTACCGCTGTTGAGATC
CAGTTCGATGTAACCCACTCGTGCACCCAACTGATCTTCAGCATCTTTTACTTTCACCAGCGTTTCTGGG
TGAGCAAAAACAGGAAGGCAAAATGCCGCAAAAAAGGGAATAAGGGCGACACGGAAATGTTGAATACTCA
TACTCTTCCTTTTTCAATATTATTGAAGCATTTATCAGGGTTATTGTCTCATGAGCGGATACATATTTGA
ATGTATTTAGAAAAATAAACAAATAGGGGTTCCGCGCACATTTCCCCGAAAAGTGCCACCTGACGTCTAA
CTCGAGCACAGCTTGTCTGTAAGCGGATGCCGGGAGCAGACAAGCCCGTCAGGGCGCGTCAGCGGGTGTT
GGCGGGTGTCGGGGCTGGCTTAACTATGCGGCATCAGAGCAGATTGTACTGAGAGTGCACCATAAAATTG
TAAACGTTAATATTTTGTTAAAATTCGCGTTAAATTTTTGTTAAATCAGCTCATTTTTTAACCAATAGAC
CGAAATCGGCAAAATCCCTTATAAATCAAAAGAATAGCCCGAGATAGAGT
[37 nt withheld, positions 2081-2117]
AAAGAACGTGGACTCCAACGTCAAAGG
[141 nt withheld, positions 2145-2285]
G
[46 nt withheld, positions 2287-2332]
A
[95 nt withheld, positions 2334-2428]
TATGCGGTGTGAAATACCGCACAGATGCGTAAGGAGAAAATACCGCATCAGGCGCCCCTGCAGGCAGCTG
CGCGCTCGCTCGCTCACTGAGGCCGCCCGGGCAAAGCCCGGGCGTCGGGCGACCTTTGGTCGCCCGGCCT
CAGTGAGCGAGCGAGCGCGCAGAGAGGGAGTGGCCAACTCCATCACTAGGGGTTCCTGCGGCCGCGCTTA
CACAAAAAACCAACACACAGATCTAATGAAAATAAAGATCTTTTATTTTAGACTTTCCTCTTCTTCTTGG
GCTCGAATTCGCTGCCGTCGGCGGTTCTTTTATCCTCCCGCACGGGTGGGCGCTTCTTCAGCCGACATGG
CCTGATCTCCTTGCCCAGCTCGTTCACCTGATACTTCTGGATCAGCACCAGATTCTGGGTGGAGATGCGA
AACTGCTGCTCCTTGCTGCCCTTATCGTGCCAGGCCAGGTAGAACCTGCCGTTAGAGGAGTCGCAATTGA
TATAGTAGGCAAACTCCACCTTGGACTTCTCATCCTTCTGGAAGGCGATCAGGTCATACTTGTGCAGGGA
AAAACAGAATGTATAGCTATCGTCGATTCTGTAGCCCTTGCAATCGATGTCTGGCAGGATGTTCTCGGCC
ACCTGCCAGGCATAGATAGGCACGATAAAGTACTGATTCTTGCCCTTCTTATCCACCTTACAGAACACGT
CCACTCTCACCATATCGCCATTGTCGGCGATTGTGTAGGCGTTCTTCTTATTCAGCAGCACGCCGCTCTC
CTGGGTCTTCTCCACCCGCACGGCCTTCACCAGCTGTCCTCCCTTCTTATAAAAGGGGTTATCCTTTGGG
TCGAAGGCCTGCTTGGCATTTCCTCCGTAGGCCTCCAGCCTTGCCTTCAGGGCCTCATACAGCTCGATCT
CCCTGCCGTTCTTGTAATTCACCATGTTCTCCAGATCGGCCAGCTTGATCTCGGTCAGCCACACTCTCTT
CACGGAGATCTTCTCGTTGTGCTTCACAAACCTCTTGGCGCTTCTCAGTGTGTCCTTGTGGGCGCCAGAC
ATCTTCCGATTGGGTGCCCTGGACACGAACAGTGGGGTCACGTACTCGTGCACTGCCTCTGGCCTGCTAG
ACAGCTTCTCTGCCAGCAGTGTCCTCAGCTTCTCTGGGGTATCGGCCTCCTCAAACTCAGGCTTGCCGTC
TGGCTTGCCGAACACCCGGATCATCACTTCCTGGGCAAAGAACTCCCAAGGCTGGGGGAAGTGGGTCTTC
TGGTGCAGCACCTTGCCTGTCTCCTTATCGATGGTCTTGCCGTCAAAGGCGTTCATCTCCTTATACCTCA
CGAATCTTGTGATCTTCTGCTGCATTGCCACGGTGCTGCATGCCACCACCACTGCATCCAGTGCGTGGTG
TCTGTCATTCTCTGCCCGCACCTTCCTCAGTCCCCAAAATCCCCTCAGCAGGTTTGTGATCTGGCCATTA
GAGGCGAACACCCTTCTCTTGCCCTTGCCGGTCAGCAGGATGTGATCGGCCACAAACTGGCACAGGAACC
GGTTCACGTATCTGGTGTCATTCAGGTTGCACTCCTTAAAGCCATCCTCGTCGAACTTCTGCAGCAGGAT
CCGCTGCTTCTTGCTCCTGGGAAATCTAGAGGTCTCCACGCGGGCCTTGAACTCCTGCCACTCCCTGGAG
TTGTCCTTGCCATTGAAATACTCGTATGGTGTCTGATTGCCCTTATTCTGGTTCTCGCTGCCCAGCACCA
GCACCTTATTGTTAAAAGAATCGTCCCAGGTTCTGGAGAAAGGCAGGGCGTGATCGATCTCCACATAGCC
CTTCTCGTTCAGCCGCACCAGATTGATCTCCTTGCCGCTATACAGACACTTGCCGTGCTGCTGCTCGTAC
AGGCGCAGCTTCAGGATGTCCTTAGACTTTGGCTCGCCCACAAAGTTAGGGAAGTACTCCCTAAACTTGG
CGGCGGCCTTCTCCCGATCCTTGCGATTCTCCTCCTGTCTCTTCTCGATCTCCTTCCGGTCCTTGAAGCT
CTTGCCCACTTCTCTGGCGGTCTCGATGTGGATCCGGGCTGGAGATCCGTACCGGCGCACCACTCCGTTG
ATCACTTTTCTTGCCTGGGACAGGGCCCTCAGCACCACAGGATTTCTGATCTCGTCGGCAGGGATAGGGG
GCAGATAGATCTTCTCCTCTGTGTTCTTCTTGCCATAGTGATCGCCGTAGATCTCGGCGCAGGCCTCGTC
GTACCGCTTGCCCTGCTCCATCAGTGGCACGATCCTTCTCAGGGCCTTCAGGCTGATCTGCACAAACTTA
TCGAAAGAGATGTGCTTCAGCAGGGCCTCCAGGATCTCAGGCTGCACCCTGTCCTTCAGGCGGCCTGTGA
TATCCTCGTCGGTCTTAAACAGAGAGAAGGCGGTGCCGATCTCATCCTGCAGCTCGGAGCTCAGGTTCAG
GGGGGACTTCTTGTCCTTCAGGCCCTCCTTCTCCAGGGCGCGAGAGATGGCGTGATAGGCCTTCATCTCC
ATCAGTGTGGAGGCCTCGGCATTATCCTTGCCGTATCTCAGGCCCTTAAAGAAGGCGGTGTCCTCCAGGC
CCAGCAGCTTTCTGGCCTGGGCATATGTCAGCTTAGACTTCCGGTAAGGCTCATCCATCAGGGTGGCCCT
CTCTGTGTCGGTCAGTGGCCTCTCGGATCCCTGCTCCAGGATTCTCAGATTGTTCAGCTTTGTCAGCCAG
ATAAACCGCTCGGCTGTGTAGGTGTTCTTGGCGGCCTTTGGCTCTGCAGGCTCGAAGGTGCAGTGTCCCA
GCATCTTCTGCACTGCGTCGCCGGACAGGGCAGGCCTCTGTGTCATCAGCAGGGTCTCGATTCCCTCCTT
CAGGCCTCCGCTCACGTGTGGATTGCCAAACTCCTTCTGCTTCTCGAACAGCAGGATCAGCTCGGCCTGC
AGATCCTTGCGGGAGAAGGTGTGGCTATAGTCGCCCCTCTGGTTTCTGATGTGGCCGGACTCCTTCTCAA
ACTTATTCAGGGCCAGCTCGGCAGGTGTCCTGAAATCGCCGGTCTGCAGGGCGTGGGCATTGTTGGCCAC
TCCCTTCAGCAGGGCGCCCAGCTCCTTGTCTGCTGTCTCTCCCTCGTTCTTCCGCTGGCTCAGGTAGCCG
CGGTGCTTGATCAGGTGCAGCAGCACGGCAGACCACTCCAGTGGTGTCAGCTTCCTGTCCAGGGCGGCTG
CTCTCAGCTGCCAGGGGGTGTTTGGCAGGCTCTTGATCAGGCCATTCTCATCGAAGTCTGCTGCCTGCAG
CACGCCCTCTCTCTTCAGCAGCCGGCGTGCCCTCAGCAGCCTGTGTGCCCTTCTCCGTGTCAGGCGCCTC
ACGCTCCGTGCCAGTCTCCGGGCCATAGCCAGAGAATCGCCGGTCTTTGGCACCTCGGCCCTCTCAAACA
CTCTCACGCCCAGATCGATCAGCCGGATAGGATTCTCCTCCTCGTCGATCTCCACCATAGCCCATCCCAC
GGATGCGATTCCGATGGCCAGTCCCAGGATGTAATTGATTGGGTTAGGCTTGAAGGCGGCCATTGACCCC
CCGCTGCTGCCCCCGCTGCTTTCAGGTGTTGCGCTCTCGCTTGTGCCAGGTGTCTCAGAGCCAGAGGAGC
CTCCGCTAGATCCTCCGGAGTTGATGGAGCTCTGGGCCTTCTTCTGAGCATTGAACACCTGTCTAGGCAT
CCGGTAGAAGTCGCACAGCAGGGCGGCACATTCATCTGCCAGGATTCCCTCGGTAATTTCGACGCGGTGA
TTCATGCCGGGGTAGTTCAGCACGTTCATCAGGGAGCCTGCGGCGCCCCGTTTGCTGTTCCTCACGCCAA
ACACCACGCGGCCGATCCTAGAGTGGATCATGGCGCCGGCGCACATCACGCAAGGCTCGAATGTCACGTA
CAGGGTGGCGTCAATCAGTCTGTAGTTCTGCATGACCAGGCCGCCCTGTCTCAGGGCCATAATTTCGGCA
TGGGCTGTTGGGTCGTGCAGGCCGATGGCTCTGTTCCAGCCCTCGCCGATCACTCTATTGTTCAGCACCA
GCACGGCTCCCACAGGCACCTCCCTCTCATCGCGTGCCCTCTTGGCCAGGGTCAGGGCATGTCTCATCCA
GTACTCGTGGGAAAACTCCACCTCAGAGCCGCTGCCGCCACCGCTGCCTCCGCCGCTACCGCCGACTTTC
CTCTTCTTCTTGGGCTCGAATTCGCTGCCGTCGGCGGTTCTTTTCATGGTGGCACCGGTAGTATGAGTTG
CGTGGCCACGGAGCCTGAACAGCATGATATGCGTAGCATTTCATAGTTACGGTAAATATTTAAGCCTCAT
TAAAACACTCTATAACTTCATGTGTACTGGCTCCCACATTTTAAAACACTTAGAAGAATTGGTAGGCTAA
GAGTTTTTCCAAAACTACACTGTAAAAATCACAAATATTTGGAAGCAGTTGCTTTTCCCAGTTTGCTCCT
GAATTCTCATCTACATAGTACCGCCTCCATTCTAGAGAGGGCCTATTTCCCATGATTCCTTCATATTTGC
ATATACGATAGCTTACCGTAACTTGAAAGTATTTCGATTTCTTGGCTTTATATATCTTGTGGAAAGGACG
AAACACCGACGACTGGAGCAGTAATGCCTGGGTTGTAGCTCCCGAAACGTTGCTACAATAAGGCCGTCTG
AAAAGATGTGCCGCAACGCTCTGCCCCTTAAAGCTTCTGCTTTAAGGGGCATCGTTTATTTTTTTGTTTA
AACTCTAGAGGCCGCAGGAACCCCTAGTGATGGAGTTGGCCACTCCCTCTCTGCGCGCTCGCTCGCTCAC
TGAGGCCGGGCGACCAAAGGTCGCCCGACGCCCGGGCGGCCTCAGTGAGCGAGCGAGCGCGCAGCTGCCT
GCAGG
